Addgene plasmid #214207: pET28-His6-SUMO-Lyn-SH2-AviTag
Purpose: Bacterial expression of SH2 domain of the Lyn kinase with N-terminal Thrombin-cleavable 6xHis tag and SUMO and C-terminal AviTag for Streptavidin bead functionalization for binder selections
Depositing lab: Neel Shah. Depositing organization: Columbia University. Publication: Accurate affinity models for SH2 domains from peptide binding assays and free-energy regression. Gagoski D, Rube HT, Rastogi C, Melo LAN, Li X, Voleti R, Shah NH, Bussemaker HJ. Protein Sci. 2025 Nov;34(11):e70317. doi: 10.1002/pro.70317. PubMed 41088778.
Backbone
  Vector backbone: pET28
  Vector type: Bacterial Expression
Growth in bacteria
  Bacterial resistance: Kanamycin, 50 μg/mL
  Growth temperature: 37°C
  Growth strain: DH5alpha
  Copy number: Low Copy
Gene/Insert
  Gene/Insert name: Lyn A (alt name: Src-Homology 2 domain of Tyrosine-protein kinase Lyn)
  Species: H. sapiens (human)
  Insert size (bp): 324
  GenBank ID: NM_002350
  Entrez Gene: LYN (a.k.a. JTK8, SAIDV, p53Lyn, p56Lyn)
  Promoter: T7
  Tag / fusion protein: 6xHis (N terminal on backbone); SUMO (N terminal on backbone); AviTag (C terminal on backbone)
  Cloning method: Gibson Cloning
  Sequencing primers: 5′ T7 promotor; 3′ T7 terminator
Terms and licenses: Academic/Nonprofit Terms; Industry Terms: Not Available to Industry
Depositor comments: Please visit https://doi.org/10.1101/2024.12.23.630085 for bioRxiv preprint.
How to cite: pET28-His6-SUMO-Lyn-SH2-AviTag was a gift from Neel Shah (Addgene plasmid # 214207 ; http://n2t.net/addgene:214207 ; RRID:Addgene_214207)
