[The description below was written by a language model from this plasmid's Addgene catalogue record and pLannotate feature annotations shown in this document.]
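Description:
pET28-His6-SUMO-Lyn-SH2-AviTag is a bacterial expression plasmid built on the pET28 backbone for producing the Src-homology 2 (SH2) domain of human tyrosine-protein kinase Lyn in E. coli. It is selected with kanamycin through an aminoglycoside phosphotransferase (KanR) gene. It replicates from a ColE1/pBR322-type origin accompanied by the bom region and the rop gene, consistent with its listing as low copy. An f1 origin is also present. The backbone carries lacI under its own promoter. Short tetracycline-resistance fragments in the annotation appear to be nonfunctional pBR322-derived remnants.

The 324 bp Lyn SH2 insert, introduced by Gibson cloning, sits in a T7 promoter/lac operator cassette with the T7 gene 10 ribosome binding site and a T7 terminator. Expression therefore depends on T7 RNA polymerase and is IPTG-inducible in a suitable host. The encoded fusion reads, from the N-terminus, a 6xHis tag, a thrombin cleavage site, a yeast SMT3-derived SUMO tag, the SH2 domain and a C-terminal AviTag. The His tag allows metal-affinity purification, and SUMO is a cleavable ubiquitin-like fusion partner. The AviTag is a substrate for site-specific biotinylation, which allows the domain to be immobilised on streptavidin beads.

The automated annotation labels the SH2 region as a fragment of mouse SLAP2, most likely a homology hit between SH2 domains rather than a different insert. It does not call the AviTag explicitly. It also flags a downstream His-tag fragment typical of pET28, and the record does not say whether this is translated. The stated use is preparing bead-bound Lyn SH2 domain for binder selections, in the context of peptide-binding affinity profiling of SH2 domains.
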