Features (pLannotate 1.2.2; 22 found; start..end, strand, type, name):
     13..441     +  rep_origin     f1 ori (sequence partly withheld): f1 bacteriophage origin of replication; arrow indicates direction of (+) strand synthesis
    494..551     +  promoter       AmpR promoter (fragment): bla
    560..1375    -  CDS            KanR: aminoglycoside phosphotransferase; aph(3')-Ia; confers resistance to kanamycin in bacteria or G418 (Geneticin®) in eukaryotes
   1497..2085    +  rep_origin     ori: high-copy-number ColE1/pMB1/pBR322/pUC origin of replication
   2271..2410    -  misc_feature   bom: basis of mobility region from pBR322
   2512..2703    -  CDS            rop: Rop protein, which maintains plasmids at low copy number; rop
   2720..3100    +  CDS            YPB1_ECOLX: Protein predicted: Swiss-Prot protein existence level 4. From Escherichia coli.
   3172..3463    -  CDS            TcR (fragment): tetracycline efflux protein; tet; confers resistance to tetracycline
   3478..3499    -  protein_bind   CAP binding site: CAP binding activates transcription in the presence of cAMP. E. coli catabolite activator protein
   3512..4594    -  CDS            lacI: lac repressor; lacI; The lac repressor binds to the lac operator to inhibit transcription in E. coli. This inhibition can be relieved by adding lactose or isopropyl-β-D-thiogalactopyranoside (IPTG).
   4595..4672    -  promoter       lacI promoter: lacI
   4680..4959    -  CDS            TcR (fragment): tetracycline efflux protein; tet; confers resistance to tetracycline
   4985..5003    +  promoter       T7 promoter: promoter for bacteriophage T7 RNA polymerase
   5004..5028    +  protein_bind   lac operator: The lac repressor binds to the lac operator to inhibit transcription in E. coli. This inhibition can be relieved by adding lactose or isopropyl-β-D-thiogalactopyranoside (IPTG). lac repressor encoded by lacI
   5043..5065    +  RBS            RBS: efficient ribosome binding site from bacteriophage T7 gene 10 (Olins and Rangwala, 1989)
   5085..5101    +  CDS            capTEV™ (fragment): composite tag for in vivo biotinylation, TEV protease cleavage, and 6xHis tagging
   5112..5129    +  CDS            thrombin site: thrombin recognition and cleavage site
   5136..5429    +  CDS            SUMO: cleavable ubiquitin-like protein tag; S. cerevisiae SMT3 (truncated)
   5454..5750    +  CDS            Sla2 (fragment): SLAP2_MOUSE - Experimental evidence at protein level: Swiss-Prot protein existence level 1. Adapter protein, which negatively regulates T-cell receptor (TCR) signaling. Inhibits T-cell antigen-receptor induced activation of nuclear factor of activated T-cells. May act by linking signaling proteins such as ZAP70 with CBL, leading to a CBL dependent degradation of signaling proteins. From Mus musculus (Mouse).
   5830..5847    +  CDS            9xHis (fragment): 9xHis affinity tag
   5857..5906    +  CDS            SET1 (fragment): solubility-enhancement tag derived from T7 phage gene 10B
   5914..5961    +  terminator     T7 terminator: transcription terminator for bacteriophage T7 RNA polymerase
>Addgene plasmid #214207 | pET28-His6-SUMO-Lyn-SH2-AviTag | addgene full sequence | sequence record 422791 | Addgene NGS Result
TTGGCGAATGGG
[124 nt withheld, positions 13-136]
C
[91 nt withheld, positions 138-228]
A
[49 nt withheld, positions 230-278]
CCTTTGACGTTGGAGTCCACGTTCTTT
[37 nt withheld, positions 306-342]
ACCCTATCTCGGTCTATTCTTTTGATTTATAAGGGATTTTGCCGATTTCGGCCTATTGGTTAAAAAATGA
GCTGATTTAACAAAAATTTAACGCGAATTTTAACAAAATATTAACGCTTACAATTTAGGTGGCACTTTTC
GGGGAAATGTGCGCGGAACCCCTATTTGTTTATTTTTCTAAATACATTCAAATATGTATCCGCTCATGAA
TTAATTCTTAGAAAAACTCATCGAGCATCAAATGAAACTGCAATTTATTCATATCAGGATTATCAATACC
ATATTTTTGAAAAAGCCGTTTCTGTAATGAAGGAGAAAACTCACCGAGGCAGTTCCATAGGATGGCAAGA
TCCTGGTATCGGTCTGCGATTCCGACTCGTCCAACATCAATACAACCTATTAATTTCCCCTCGTCAAAAA
TAAGGTTATCAAGTGAGAAATCACCATGAGTGACGACTGAATCCGGTGAGAATGGCAAAAGTTTATGCAT
TTCTTTCCAGACTTGTTCAACAGGCCAGCCATTACGCTCGTCATCAAAATCACTCGCATCAACCAAACCG
TTATTCATTCGTGATTGCGCCTGAGCGAGACGAAATACGCGATCGCTGTTAAAAGGACAATTACAAACAG
GAATCGAATGCAACCGGCGCAGGAACACTGCCAGCGCATCAACAATATTTTCACCTGAATCAGGATATTC
TTCTAATACCTGGAATGCTGTTTTCCCGGGGATCGCAGTGGTGAGTAACCATGCATCATCAGGAGTACGG
ATAAAATGCTTGATGGTCGGAAGAGGCATAAATTCCGTCAGCCAGTTTAGTCTGACCATCTCATCTGTAA
CATCATTGGCAACGCTACCTTTGCCATGTTTCAGAAACAACTCTGGCGCATCGGGCTTCCCATACAATCG
ATAGATTGTCGCACCTGATTGCCCGACATTATCGCGAGCCCATTTATACCCATATAAATCAGCATCCATG
TTGGAATTTAATCGCGGCCTAGAGCAAGACGTTTCCCGTTGAATATGGCTCATAACACCCCTTGTATTAC
TGTTTATGTAAGCAGACAGTTTTATTGTTCATGACCAAAATCCCTTAACGTGAGTTTTCGTTCCACTGAG
CGTCAGACCCCGTAGAAAAGATCAAAGGATCTTCTTGAGATCCTTTTTTTCTGCGCGTAATCTGCTGCTT
GCAAACAAAAAAACCACCGCTACCAGCGGTGGTTTGTTTGCCGGATCAAGAGCTACCAACTCTTTTTCCG
AAGGTAACTGGCTTCAGCAGAGCGCAGATACCAAATACTGTCCTTCTAGTGTAGCCGTAGTTAGGCCACC
ACTTCAAGAACTCTGTAGCACCGCCTACATACCTCGCTCTGCTAATCCTGTTACCAGTGGCTGCTGCCAG
TGGCGATAAGTCGTGTCTTACCGGGTTGGACTCAAGACGATAGTTACCGGATAAGGCGCAGCGGTCGGGC
TGAACGGGGGGTTCGTGCACACAGCCCAGCTTGGAGCGAACGACCTACACCGAACTGAGATACCTACAGC
GTGAGCTATGAGAAAGCGCCACGCTTCCCGAAGGGAGAAAGGCGGACAGGTATCCGGTAAGCGGCAGGGT
CGGAACAGGAGAGCGCACGAGGGAGCTTCCAGGGGGAAACGCCTGGTATCTTTATAGTCCTGTCGGGTTT
CGCCACCTCTGACTTGAGCGTCGATTTTTGTGATGCTCGTCAGGGGGGCGGAGCCTATGGAAAAACGCCA
GCAACGCGGCCTTTTTACGGTTCCTGGCCTTTTGCTGGCCTTTTGCTCACATGTTCTTTCCTGCGTTATC
CCCTGATTCTGTGGATAACCGTATTACCGCCTTTGAGTGAGCTGATACCGCTCGCCGCAGCCGAACGACC
GAGCGCAGCGAGTCAGTGAGCGAGGAAGCGGAAGAGCGCCTGATGCGGTATTTTCTCCTTACGCATCTGT
GCGGTATTTCACACCGCAATGGTGCACTCTCAGTACAATCTGCTCTGATGCCGCATAGTTAAGCCAGTAT
ACACTCCGCTATCGCTACGTGACTGGGTCATGGCTGCGCCCCGACACCCGCCAACACCCGCTGACGCGCC
CTGACGGGCTTGTCTGCTCCCGGCATCCGCTTACAGACAAGCTGTGACCGTCTCCGGGAGCTGCATGTGT
CAGAGGTTTTCACCGTCATCACCGAAACGCGCGAGGCAGCTGCGGTAAAGCTCATCAGCGTGGTCGTGAA
GCGATTCACAGATGTCTGCCTGTTCATCCGCGTCCAGCTCGTTGAGTTTCTCCAGAAGCGTTAATGTCTG
GCTTCTGATAAAGCGGGCCATGTTAAGGGCGGTTTTTTCCTGTTTGGTCACTGATGCCTCCGTGTAAGGG
GGATTTCTGTTCATGGGGGTAATGATACCGATGAAACGAGAGAGGATGCTCACGATACGGGTTACTGATG
ATGAACATGCCCGGTTACTGGAACGTTGTGAGGGTAAACAACTGGCGGTATGGATGCGGCGGGACCAGAG
AAAAATCACTCAGGGTCAATGCCAGCGCTTCGTTAATACAGATGTAGGTGTTCCACAGGGTAGCCAGCAG
CATCCTGCGATGCAGATCCGGAACATAATGGTGCAGGGCGCTGACTTCCGCGTTTCCAGACTTTACGAAA
CACGGAAACCGAAGACCATTCATGTTGTTGCTCAGGTCGCAGACGTTTTGCAGCAGCAGTCGCTTCACGT
TCGCTCGCGTATCGGTGATTCATTCTGCTAACCAGTAAGGCAACCCCGCCAGCCTAGCCGGGTCCTCAAC
GACAGGAGCACGATCATGCGCACCCGTGGGGCCGCCATGCCGGCGATAATGGCCTGCTTCTCGCCGAAAC
GTTTGGTGGCGGGACCAGTGACGAAGGCTTGAGCGAGGGCGTGCAAGATTCCGAATACCGCAAGCGACAG
GCCGATCATCGTCGCGCTCCAGCGAAAGCGGTCCTCGCCGAAAATGACCCAGAGCGCTGCCGGCACCTGT
CCTACGAGTTGCATGATAAAGAAGACAGTCATAAGTGCGGCGACGATAGTCATGCCCCGCGCCCACCGGA
AGGAGCTGACTGGGTTGAAGGCTCTCAAGGGCATCGGTCGAGATCCCGGTGCCTAATGAGTGAGCTAACT
TACATTAATTGCGTTGCGCTCACTGCCCGCTTTCCAGTCGGGAAACCTGTCGTGCCAGCTGCATTAATGA
ATCGGCCAACGCGCGGGGAGAGGCGGTTTGCGTATTGGGCGCCAGGGTGGTTTTTCTTTTCACCAGTGAG
ACGGGCAACAGCTGATTGCCCTTCACCGCCTGGCCCTGAGAGAGTTGCAGCAAGCGGTCCACGCTGGTTT
GCCCCAGCAGGCGAAAATCCTGTTTGATGGTGGTTAACGGCGGGATATAACATGAGCTGTCTTCGGTATC
GTCGTATCCCACTACCGAGATGTCCGCACCAACGCGCAGCCCGGACTCGGTAATGGCGCGCATTGCGCCC
AGCGCCATCTGATCGTTGGCAACCAGCATCGCAGTGGGAACGATGCCCTCATTCAGCATTTGCATGGTTT
GTTGAAAACCGGACATGGCACTCCAGTCGCCTTCCCGTTCCGCTATCGGCTGAATTTGATTGCGAGTGAG
ATATTTATGCCAGCCAGCCAGACGCAGACGCGCCGAGACAGAACTTAATGGGCCCGCTAACAGCGCGATT
TGCTGGTGACCCAATGCGACCAGATGCTCCACGCCCAGTCGCGTACCGTCTTCATGGGAGAAAATAATAC
TGTTGATGGGTGTCTGGTCAGAGACATCAAGAAATAACGCCGGAACATTAGTGCAGGCAGCTTCCACAGC
AATGGCATCCTGGTCATCCAGCGGATAGTTAATGATCAGCCCACTGACGCGTTGCGCGAGAAGATTGTGC
ACCGCCGCTTTACAGGCTTCGACGCCGCTTCGTTCTACCATCGACACCACCACGCTGGCACCCAGTTGAT
CGGCGCGAGATTTAATCGCCGCGACAATTTGCGACGGCGCGTGCAGGGCCAGACTGGAGGTGGCAACGCC
AATCAGCAACGACTGTTTGCCCGCCAGTTGTTGTGCCACGCGGTTGGGAATGTAATTCAGCTCCGCCATC
GCCGCTTCCACTTTTTCCCGCGTTTTCGCAGAAACGTGGCTGGCCTGGTTCACCACGCGGGAAACGGTCT
GATAAGAGACACCGGCATACTCTGCGACATCGTATAACGTTACTGGTTTCACATTCACCACCCTGAATTG
ACTCTCTTCCGGGCGCTATCATGCCATACCGCGAAAGGTTTTGCGCCATTCGATGGTGTCCGGGATCTCG
ACGCTCTCCCTTATGCGACTCCTGCATTAGGAAGCAGCCCAGTAGTAGGTTGAGGCCGTTGAGCACCGCC
GCCGCAAGGAATGGTGCATGCAAGGAGATGGCGCCCAACAGTCCCCCGGCCACGGGGCCTGCCACCATAC
CCACGCCGAAACAAGCGCTCATGAGCCCGAAGTGGCGAGCCCGATCTTCCCCATCGGTGATGTCGGCGAT
ATAGGCGCCAGCAACCGCACCTGTGGCGCCGGTGATGCCGGCCACGATGCGTCCGGCGTAGAGGATCGAG
ATCGATCTCGATCCCGCGAAATTAATACGACTCACTATAGGGGAATTGTGAGCGGATAACAATTCCCCTC
TAGAAATAATTTTGTTTAACTTTAAGAAGGAGATATACATATGGGCAGCAGCCATCATCATCATCATCAC
GGCAGCGGCCTGGTGCCGCGCGGCAGCGCTAGCATGTCGGACTCAGAAGTCAATCAAGAAGCTAAGCCAG
AGGTCAAGCCAGAAGTCAAGCCTGAGACTCACATCAATTTAAAGGTGTCCGATGGATCTTCAGAGATCTT
CTTCAAGATCAAAAAGACCACTCCTTTAAGAAGGCTGATGGAAGCGTTCGCTAAAAGACAGGGTAAGGAA
ATGGACTCCTTAAGATTCTTGTACGACGGTATTAGAATTCAAGCTGATCAGACCCCTGAAGATTTGGACA
TGGAGGATAACGATATTATTGAGGCTCACAGAGAACAGATTGGTGGTCTCAACACCTTAGAAACAGAAGA
GTGGTTTTTCAAGGATATAACCAGGAAGGACGCAGAAAGGCAGCTTTTGGCACCAGGAAATAGCGCTGGA
GCTTTCCTTATTAGAGAAAGTGAAACATTAAAAGGAAGCTTCTCTCTGTCTGTCAGAGACTTTGACCCTG
TGCATGGTGATGTTATTAAGCACTACAAAATTAGAAGTCTGGATAATGGGGGCTATTACATCTCTCCACG
AATCACTTTTCCCTGTATCAGCGACATGATTAAACATTACCAAAAGCAGGCAGATGGCTTGTGCAGAAGA
TTGGAGAAGGCTTGTATTAGTGGCCTGAACGATATTTTTGAAGCGCAGAAAATTGAATGGCATGAATAAC
GTCGACAAGCTTGCGGCCGCACTCGAGCACCACCACCACCACCACTGAGATCCGGCTGCTAACAAAGCCC
GAAAGGAAGCTGAGTTGGCTGCTGCCACCGCTGAGCAATAACTAGCATAACCCCTTGGGGCCTCTAAACG
GGTCTTGAGGGGTTTTTTGCTGAAAGGAGGAACTATATCCGGA
